>Addgene plasmid #26305 | pBCN25-R4R3 | depositor full sequence | sequence record 12389 | Author sequence
TCGCCTTGCAGCACATCCCCCTTTCGCCAGCTGGCGTAATAGCGAAGAGGCCCGCACCGATCGCCCTTCC
CAACAGTTGCGCAGCCTGAATGGCGAATGGCGCCTGATGCGGTATTTTCTCCTTACGCATCTGTGCGGTA
TTTCACACCGCATATGCCGGGCCCCCCCTCGAGGGGAGAAAATGCGGAGAGAAGAACCCAGCATCTTAAT
AAAATTATATAATTTTGAATAAAATCAAATTAAAAATAAGATTAATTGAAACACAACAATAGAATGCAGA
AAATTACTCATAAGAAATAATTTATTTTGAAAGAAGTTGTGTCGATTTACGATAAAAACTACACGCAAAC
GAGGCTCCGCGTTTACACCGTTTGGCAATGGAGCGCGCTTGCTATTAGATTTTAGGCCAGCTCAACGAAA
GTTTAATTTATTTTTCTTCTTTTTTTCCATTTTTTTGAGTAAAATATCGAATTTTTTGTATTAATTCTGT
AAATTTTATAATTTGCAACTATTTTGGCGTATTCTGCTTGTTTTTATCAGCGAATTTTTATGCATTTCAG
TCAAAAGTTTGAGCAGGAAAAATGACATTTAGGACTTTGTAAAATTGTATTCTTAAATTTGCTTGAAAAC
CTACGTGTACAATTGATTTTATTGAATTTTTCTTACGTTTCCCGTTGTATCTTATTGTATTTAACTTTCA
TCATAAAATAATTTATTTCCAGGTAAAATATCCGACGCTCTCGTGGATCCCCGGGATTGGCTCAGAAAAA
AAGGTACCGACCATGGCCAAGTTGACCAGTGCCGTTCCGGTGCTCACCGCGCGCGACGTCGCCGGAGCGG
TCGAGTTCTGGACCGACCGGCTCGGGTTCTCCCGGGACTTCGTGGAGGACGACTTCGCCGGTGTGGTCCG
GGACGACGTGACCCTGTTCATCAGCGCGGTCCAGGACCAGGTGGTGCCGGACAACACCCTGGCCTGGGTG
TGGGTGCGCGGCCTGGACGAGCTGTACGCCGAGTGGTCGGAGGTCGTGTCCACGAACTTCCGGGACGCCT
CCGGGCCGGCCATGACCGAGATCGGCGAGCAGCCGTGGGGGCGGGAGTTCGCCCTGCGCGACCCGGCCGG
CAACTGCGTGCACTTCGTGGCCGAGGAGCAGGACTGAGCTAGCCGGCCATACAAGTAATCCGGATGATCG
ACGCCAACGTCGTTGAATTTTCAAATTTTAAATACTGAATATTTGTTTTTTTTCCTATTATTTATTTATT
CTCTTTGTGTTTTTTTTCTTGCTTTCTAAAAAATTAATTCAATCCAAATCTAAACATTTTTTTTTCTCTT
TCCGTCTCCCAATTCGTATTCCGCTCCTCTCATCTGAACACAATGTGCAAGTTTATTTATCTTCTCGCTT
TCATTTCATTAGGACGTGGGGGGAATTGGTGGAAGGGGGAAACACACAAAAGGATGATGGAAATGAAATA
AGGACACACAATATGCAACAACATTCAATTCAGAAATATGGAGGAAGGTTTAAAAGAAAACATAAAAATA
TATAGAGGAGGAAGGAAAACTAGTTCTAGAGCGGCCGCCACCGCGGTGGAGCTCCCATATGGTGCACTCT
CAGTGCAATCTGCTCTGATGCCGCATAGTTAAGCCAGCCCCGACACCCGCCAACACCCGCTGACGCGCCC
TGACGGGCTTGTCTGCTCCCGGCATCCGCTTACAGACAAGCTGTGACCGTCTCCGGGAGCTGCATGTGTC
AGAGGTTTTCACCGTCATCACCGAAACGCGCGAGACGAAAGGGCCTCGTGATACGCCTATTTTTATAGGT
TAATGTCATGATAATAATGGTTTCTTAGACGTCAGGTGGCACTTTTCGGGGAAATGTGCGCGGAACCCCT
ATTTGTTTATTTTTCTAAATACATTCAAATATGTATCCGCTCATGAGACAATAACCCTGATAAATGCTTC
AATAATATTGAAAAAGGAAGAGTATGAGTATTCAACATTTCCGTGTCGCCCTTATTCCCTTTTTTGCGGC
ATTTTGCCTTCCTGTTTTTGCTCACCCAGAAACGCTGGTGAAAGTAAAAGATGCTGAAGATCAGTTGGGT
GCACGAGTGGGTTACATCGAACTGGATCTCAACAGCGGTAAGATCCTTGAGAGTTTTCGCCCCGAAGAAC
GTTTTCCAATGATGAGCACTTTTAAAGTTCTGCTATGTGGCGCGGTATTATCCCGTATTGACGCCGGGCA
AGAGCAACTCGGTCGCCGCATACACTATTCTCAGAATGACTTGGTTGAGTACTCACCAGTCACAGAAAAG
CATCTTACGGATGGCATGACAGTAAGAGAATTATGCAGTGCTGCCATAACCATGAGTGATAACACTGCGG
CCAACTTACTTCTGACAACGATCGGAGGACCGAAGGAGCTAACCGCTTTTTTGCACAACATGGGGGATCA
TGTAACTCGCCTTGATCGTTGGGAACCGGAGCTGAATGAAGCCATACCAAACGACGAGCGTGACACCACG
ATGCCTGTAGCAATGGCAACAACGTTGCGCAAACTATTAACTGGCGAACTACTTACTCTAGCTTCCCGGC
AACAATTAATAGACTGGATGGAGGCGGATAAAGTTGCAGGACCACTTCTGCGCTCGGCCCTTCCGGCTGG
CTGGTTTATTGCTGATAAATCTGGAGCCGGTGAGCGTGGGTCTCGCGGTATCATTGCAGCACTGGGGCCA
GATGGTAAGCCCTCCCGTATCGTAGTTATCTACACGACGGGGAGTCAGGCAACTATGGATGAACGAAATA
GACAGATCGCTGAGATAGGTGCCTCACTGATTAAGCATTGGTAACTGTCAGACCAAGTTTACTCATATAT
ACTTTAGATTGATTTAAAACTTCATTTTTAATTTAAAAGGATCTAGGTGAAGATCCTTTTTGATAATCTC
ATGACCAAAATCCCTTAACGTGAGTTTTCGTTCCACTGAGCGTCAGACCCCGTAGAAAAGATCAAAGGAT
CTTCTTGAGATCCTTTTTTTCTGCGCGTAATCTGCTGCTTGCAAACAAAAAAACCACCGCTACCAGCGGT
GGTTTGTTTGCCGGATCAAGAGCTACCAACTCTTTTTCCGAAGGTAACTGGCTTCAGCAGAGCGCAGATA
CCAAATACTGTCCTTCTAGTGTAGCCGTAGTTAGGCCACCACTTCAAGAACTCTGTAGCACCGCCTACAT
ACCTCGCTCTGCTAATCCTGTTACCAGTGGCTGCTGCCAGTGGCGATAAGTCGTGTCTTACCGGGTTGGA
CTCAAGACGATAGTTACCGGATAAGGCGCAGCGGTCGGGCTGAACGGGGGGTTCGTGCACACAGCCCAGC
TTGGAGCGAACGACCTACACCGAACTGAGATACCTACAGCGTGAGCTATGAGAAAGCGCCACGCTTCCCG
AAGGGAGAAAGGCGGACAGGTATCCGGTAAGCGGCAGGGTCGGAACAGGAGAGCGCACGAGGGAGCTTCC
AGGGGGAAACGCCTGGTATCTTTATAGTCCTGTCGGGTTTCGCCACCTCTGACTTGAGCGTCGATTTTTG
TGATGCTCGTCAGGGGGGCGGAGCCTATGGAAAAACGCCAGCAACGCGGCCTTTTTACGGTTCCTGGTCT
TTTGCTGGCCTTTGCTCACATGTTCTTTCCTGCGTTATCCCCTGATTCTGTGGATAACCGTATTACCGCC
TTTGAGTGAGCTGATACCAGCGGATAACAATTTCACACAGGAAACAGCTATGACCATGATTACGCCAAGC
TATCAACTTTGTATAGAAAAGTTGAACGAGAAACGTAAAATGATATAAATATCAATATATTAAATTAGAT
TTTGCATAAAAAACAGACTACATAATACTGTAAAACACAACATATCCAGTCACTATGGTCGACCTGCAGA
CTGGCTGTGTATAAGGGAGCCTGACATTTATATTCCCCAGAACATCAGGTTAATGGCGTTTTTGATGTCA
TTTTCGCGGTGGCTGAGATCAGCCACTTCTTCCCCGATAACGGAGACCGGCACACTGGCCATATCGGTGG
TCATCATGCGCCAGCTTTCATCCCCGATATGCACCACCGGGTAAAGTTCACGGGGGACTTTATCTGACAG
CAGACGTGCACTGGCCAGGGGGATCACCATCCGTCGCCCGGGCGTGTCAATAATATCACTCTGTACATCC
ACAAACAGACGATAACGGCTCTCTCTTTTATAGGTGTAAACCTTAAACTGCATTTCACCAGCCCCTGTTC
TCGTCGGCAAAAGAGCCGTTCATTTCAATAAACCGGGCGACCTCAGCCATCCCTTCCTGATTTTCCGCTT
TCCAGCGTTCGGCACGCAGACGACGGGCTTCATTCTGCATGGTTGTGCTTACCGAACCGGAGATATTGAC
ATCATATATGCCTTGAGCAACTGATAGCTGTCGCTGTCAACTGTCACTGTAATACGCTGCTTCATAGCAT
ACCTCTTTTTGACATACTTCGGGTATACATATCAGTATATATTCTTATACCGCAAAAATCAGCGCGCAAA
TACGCATACTGTTATCTGGCTTTTAGTAAGCCGGATCCTCTAGATTACGCCCCGCCTGCCACTCATCGCA
GTACTGTTGTAATTCATTAAGCATTCTGCCGACATGGAAGCCATCACAAACGGCATGATGAACCTGAATC
GCCAGCGGCATCAGCACCTTGTCGCCTTGCGTATAATATTTGCCCATGGTGAAAACGGGGGCGAAGAAGT
TGTCCATATTGGCCACGTTTAAATCAAAACTGGTGAAACTCACCCAGGGATTGGCTGAGACGAAAAACAT
ATTCTCAATAAACCCTTTAGGGAAATAGGCCAGGTTTTCACCGTAACACGCCACATCTTGCGAATATATG
TGTAGAAACTGCCGGAAATCGTCGTGGTATTCACTCCAGAGCGATGAAAACGTTTCAGTTTGCTCATGGA
AAACGGTGTAACAAGGGTGAACACTATCCCATATCACCAGCTCACCGTCTTTCATTGCCATACGGAATTC
CGGATGAGCATTCATCAGGCGGGCAAGAATGTGAATAAAGGCCGGATAAAACTTGTGCTTATTTTTCTTT
ACGGTCTTTAAAAAGGCCGTAATATCCAGCTGAACGGTCTGGTTATAGGTACATTGAGCAACTGACTGAA
ATGCCTCAAAATGTTCTTTACGATGCCATTGGGATATATCAACGGTGGTATATCCAGTGATTTTTTTCTC
CATTTTAGCTTCCTTAGCTCCTGAAAATCTCGACGGATCCTAACTCAAAATCCACACATTATACGAGCCG
GAAGCATAAAGTGTAAAGCCTGGGGTGCCTAATGCGGCCGCCATAGTGACTGGATATGTTGTGTTTTACA
GTATTATGTAGTCTGTTTTTTATGCAAAATCTAATTTAATATATTGATATTTATATCATTTTACGTTTCT
CGTTCAACTTTATTATACATAGTTGATAATTCACTGGCCGTCGTTTTACAACGTCGTGACTGGGAAAACC
CTGGCGTTACCCAACTTAA
Features (pLannotate 1.2.2; 18 found; start..end, strand, type, name):
    103..156     -  misc_feature   bom (fragment): basis of mobility region from pBR322
    157..174     -  misc_feature   MCS (fragment): pBluescript multiple cloning site
    783..1157    +  CDS            BleoR: antibiotic-binding protein; Sh ble from Streptoalloteichus hindustanus; confers resistance to bleomycin, phleomycin, and Zeocin™
   1559..1594    -  misc_feature   MCS (fragment): pBluescript multiple cloning site
   1596..1647    -  misc_feature   bom (fragment): basis of mobility region from pBR322
   1749..1784    -  CDS            rop (fragment): Rop protein, which maintains plasmids at low copy number; rop
   1879..1983    +  promoter       AmpR promoter: bla
   1984..2844    +  CDS            AmpR: β-lactamase; bla; confers resistance to ampicillin, carbenicillin, and related antibiotics
   3015..3603    +  rep_origin     ori: high-copy-number ColE1/pMB1/pBR322/pUC origin of replication
   3784..3804    +  protein_bind   attB4: mutant version of attB; core recombination site for the Gateway® BP reaction BP Clonase™
   3788..3907    +  protein_bind   attR1: mutant version of attR; recombination site for the Gateway® LR reaction LR Clonase™
   3948..4253    -  CDS            ccdB: CcdB, a bacterial toxin that poisons DNA gyrase; ccdB; Plasmids containing the ccdB gene cannot be propagated in standard E. coli strains.
   4258..4416    -  CDS            ccdA (fragment): CCDA_ECO57 - Also known as H, letA. Experimental evidence at protein level: Swiss-Prot protein existence level 1. Antitoxin component of a type II toxin-antitoxin (TA) system which inhibits the post-segregational killing (PSK) of plasmid-free cells, also referred to as a plasmid addiction system. Binds to and blocks the activity of CcdB; will also remove bound CcdB protein from the CcdB-GyrA complex by forming a CcdA-CcdB complex, a process termed rejuvenation. Functions as a transcriptional corepressor for the ccdAB operon, repression also requires CcdB (By similarity). From Escherichia coli
   4573..5253    -  CDS            CmR: chloramphenicol acetyltransferase confers resistance to chloramphenicol
   5254..5283    -  promoter       cat promoter (fragment): promoter of the E. coli cat gene encoding chloramphenicol acetyltransferase
   5307..5337    -  promoter       lac UV5 promoter: E. coli lac promoter with an "up" mutation
   5362..5485    -  protein_bind   attR3: mutant version of attR; recombination site for the Gateway® LR reaction LR Clonase™
   5489..97      +  CDS            lacZα (fragment) (across the origin): LacZα fragment of β-galactosidase; lacZ fragment
