[The description below was written by a language model from this plasmid's Addgene catalogue record and pLannotate feature annotations shown in this document.]
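Description:
pBCN25-R4R3 is an empty Gateway destination vector for making transgenes in C. elegans that can be selected with phleomycin. It is a 5,549 bp worm expression plasmid derived from pBCN21-R4R3 by replacing that vector's puromycin resistance gene with the Sh ble (BleoR/Zeocin resistance) gene, which encodes an antibiotic-binding protein that protects against bleomycin, phleomycin and Zeocin. According to the record, the rpl-28 promoter and let-858 3'UTR sequences were taken from a pPD129.57-type vector. These presumably flank the resistance gene to drive its expression in the worm, although the automated feature table annotates only the BleoR coding sequence and not these nematode regulatory elements.

The cloning site is a three-fragment (MultiSite) Gateway cassette bounded by attR4 and attR3. The annotation software labels the first site as attR1 (overlapping an attB4 core), but the depositor states explicitly that it is attR4. Between the sites lie the ccdB gyrase toxin gene, a ccdA fragment and a chloramphenicol acetyltransferase gene with cat and lac UV5 promoter elements. An LR reaction with compatible entry clones, typically carrying a promoter, a coding sequence and a 3'UTR, replaces this cassette with the assembled transgene. The recombination consumes the att sites and allows counter-selection against unrecombined vector.

In bacteria the plasmid carries a ColE1/pUC-type origin and AmpR, and the uncut vector is maintained under both ampicillin and chloramphenicol. Because of ccdB it needs a ccdB-tolerant host: the depositor specifies DB3.1 and notes that ccdB Survival cells do not work. The catalogue lists it as low copy despite the origin being annotated as high-copy.
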