Addgene plasmid #26305: pBCN25-R4R3
Purpose: (Empty Backbone)
Depositing lab: Ben Lehner. Depositing organization: Centre for Genomic Regulation (CRG). Publication: Rapid selection of transgenic C. elegans using antibiotic resistance. Semple JI, Garcia-Verdugo R, Lehner B. Nat Methods. 2010 Sep;7(9):725-7. doi: 10.1038/nmeth.1495. Epub 2010 Aug 22. PubMed 20729840.
Backbone
  Vector backbone: pBCN21-R4R3
  Backbone size (bp): 5549
  Vector type: Worm Expression
  Selectable markers: Zeocin
Growth in bacteria
  Bacterial resistance: Chloramphenicol and Ampicillin, 25 & 100 μg/mL
  Growth temperature: 37°C
  Growth strain: DB3.1
  Growth instructions: Use DB3.1 E. coli (must be ccdB resistant). Note that ccdB Survival bacteria (Invitrogen) do not work for this plasmid.
  Copy number: Low Copy
Gene/Insert
  Gene/Insert name: None
  Cloning method: Restriction Enzyme; 5′ cloning site AttR4 (destroyed during cloning); 3′ cloning site AttR3 (destroyed during cloning)
  Sequencing primers: 5′ M13 Reverse; 3′ M13 (-21) Forward
Resource information
  A portion of this plasmid was derived from a plasmid made by: rpl-28 promoter and let-858 3'UTR sequences from pPD129.57 vector (Addgene). Zeocin resistance gene from pcDNA4(Invitrogen).
Terms and licenses: Academic/Nonprofit Terms; Industry Terms: Not Available to Industry
Depositor comments: Use for phleomycin selection of transgenes in C. elegans. The PuroR gene in pBCN21-R4R3 was replaced by the ZeocinR gene for phleomycin resistance. This is a Gateway 3-fragment compatible destination vector. It contains AttR4 and AttR3 sites (not AttR1 and AttR2 sites as identified automatically by the Addgene algorithm).
How to cite: pBCN25-R4R3 was a gift from Ben Lehner (Addgene plasmid # 26305 ; http://n2t.net/addgene:26305 ; RRID:Addgene_26305)
