>Addgene plasmid #26305 | pBCN25-R4R3 | addgene partial sequence | sequence record 32577 | 26305 with Zeo-R
CGAAGTCCCGGGAGAACCCGAGCCGGTCGGTCCAGAACTCGACCGCTCCGGCGACGTCGCGCGCGGTGAG
CACCGGAACGGCACTGGTCAACTTGGCCATGGTCGGTACCTTTTTTTCTGAGCCAATCCCGGGGATCCAC
GAGAGCGTCGGATATTTTACCTGGAAATAAATTATTTTATGATGAAAGTTAAATACAATAAGATACAACG
GGAAACGTAAGAAAAATTCAATAAAATCAATTGTACACGTAGGTTTTCAAGCAAATTTAAGAATACAATT
TTACAAAGTCCTAAATGTCATTTTTCCTGCTCAAACTTTTGACTGAAATGCATAAAAATTCGCTGATAAA
AACAAGCAGAATACGCCAAAATAGTTGCAAATTATAAAATTTACAGAATTAATACAAAAAATTCGATATT
TTACTCAAAAAAATGGAAAAAAAGAAGAAAAATAAATTAAACTTTCGTTGAGCTGGCCTAAAATCTAATA
GCAAGCGCGCTCCATTGCCAAACGGTGTAAACGCGGAGCCTCGTTTGCGTGTAGTTTTTATCGTAAATCG
ACACAACTTCTTTCAAAATAAATTATTTCTTATGAGTAATTTTCTGCATTCTATTGTTGTGTTTCAATTA
ATCTTATTTTTAATTTGATTTTATTCAAAATTATATAATTTTATTAAGATGCTGGGTTCTTCTCTCCGCA
TTTTCTCCCCTCGAGGGGGGGCCCGGCATATGCGGTGTGAAATACCGCACAGATGCGTAAGGAGAAAATA
CCGCATCAGGCGCCATTCGCCATTCAGGCTGCGCAACTGTTGGGAAGGGCGATCGGTGCGGGCCTCTTCG
CTATTACGCCAGCT
